Addgene plasmid #43567: III-CCTA
Depositing lab: Chad Cowan & Kiran Musunuru. Depositing organization: Harvard University. Publication: A TALEN Genome-Editing System for Generating Human Stem Cell-Based Disease Models. Ding Q, Lee YK, Schaefer EA, Peters DT, Veres A, Kim K, Kuperwasser N, Motola DL, Meissner TB, Hendriks WT, Trevisan M, Gupta RM, Moisan A, Banks E, Friesen M, Schinzel RT, Xia F, Tang A, Xia Y, Figueroa E, Wann A, Ahfeldt T, Daheron L, Zhang F, Rubin LL, Peng LF, Chung RT, Musunuru K, Cowan CA. Cell Stem Cell. 2012 Dec 12. pii: S1934-5909(12)00645-5. doi: 10.1016/j.stem.2012.11.011. PubMed 23246482.
Backbone
  Vector backbone: pCRII-TOPO
  Backbone manufacturer: Invitrogen
  Backbone size w/o insert (bp): 3973
  Vector type: Bacterial Cloning
Growth in bacteria
  Bacterial resistance: Ampicillin and Kanamycin, 100 & 50 μg/mL
  Growth temperature: 37°C
  Growth strain: Top10
  Copy number: High Copy
Gene/Insert
  Gene/Insert name: III-CCTA
  Species: Synthetic
  Insert size (bp): 426
  Cloning method: TOPO Cloning
  Sequencing primers: 5′ T7; 3′ M13-rev
Terms and licenses: Academic/Nonprofit Terms; Industry Terms: Not Available to Industry
How to cite: III-CCTA was a gift from Chad Cowan & Kiran Musunuru (Addgene plasmid # 43567 ; http://n2t.net/addgene:43567 ; RRID:Addgene_43567)
