[The description below was written by a language model from this plasmid's Addgene catalogue record.]
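Description:
III-CCTA is a bacterial cloning plasmid built on the commercial pCRII-TOPO backbone (about 4 kb without insert), into which a 426 bp synthetic fragment was placed by TOPO cloning. It is maintained at high copy number in E. coli and carries both ampicillin and kanamycin resistance, as is standard for this backbone, so either or both drugs can be used for selection. No feature table accompanies the record, so the positions of the origin, resistance genes and flanking promoter or primer sites are not documented. However, the listed sequencing primers (T7 on the 5′ side and M13 reverse on the 3′ side) show that the insert sits in the usual TOPO cloning site between these standard priming sites.

The record does not spell out what the insert encodes beyond its name and synthetic origin. The associated publication describes a TALEN genome-editing system for generating human stem cell-based disease models. In that context, the name and size suggest a pre-assembled block of four TAL effector repeats recognising the bases C, C, T and A, with "III" probably marking the block's position in a hierarchical assembly scheme. This reading is an inference from the name, the insert length and the publication title, not something stated in the record. The plasmid has no mammalian expression elements according to the catalogue fields. It is best seen as a storage and propagation vector for a library component, from which the fragment would be taken and combined with other modules to build a full-length TALEN DNA-binding array in a separate expression vector.
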