>Addgene plasmid #43567 | III-CCTA | depositor partial sequence | sequence record 58832 | III-CCTA sequence 426 bps
CGTCTCGGCTCACCCCAGAGCAGGTCGTGGCGATCGCAAGCCACGACGGAGGAAAGCAAGCCTTGGAAAC
AGTACAGAGGCTGTTGCCTGTGCTGTGCCAAGCGCACGGACTGACCCCAGAGCAGGTCGTGGCGATCGCA
AGCCACGACGGAGGAAAGCAAGCCTTGGAAACAGTACAGAGGCTGTTGCCTGTGCTGTGCCAAGCGCACG
GCCTCACCCCAGAGCAGGTCGTGGCCATTGCCTCGAATGGAGGGGGCAAACAGGCGTTGGAAACCGTACA
ACGATTGCTGCCGGTGCTGTGCCAAGCGCACGGATTAACCCCAGAGCAGGTCGTGGCAATCGCCTCCAAC
ATTGGCGGGAAACAGGCACTCGAGACTGTCCAGCGCCTGCTTCCCGTGCTGTGCCAAGCGCACGGACTCA
GAGACG
