>Addgene plasmid #43567 | III-CCTA | addgene partial sequence | sequence record 61600 | M13-F20 5'-TGTAAAACGACGGCCAGT-3'
GGCGAATTGGGCCCTCTAGATGCATGCTCGAGCGGCCGCCAGTGTGATGGATATCTGCAGAATTCGCCCT
TGATGCCGTCCTAGCGCGTCTCGGCTCACCCCAGAGCAGGTCGTGGCGATCGCAAGCCACGACGGAGGAA
AGCAAGCCTTGGAAACAGTACAGAGGCTGTTGCCTGTGCTGTGCCAAGCGCACGGACTGACCCCAGAGCA
GGTCGTGGCGATCGCAAGCCACGACGGAGGAAAGCAAGCCTTGGAAACAGTACAGAGGCTGTTGCCTGTG
CTGTGCCAAGCGCACGGCCTCACCCCAGAGCAGGTCGTGGCCATTGCCTCGAATGGAGGGGGCAAACAGG
CGTTGGAAACCGTACAACGATTGCTGCCGGTGCTGTGCCAAGCGCACGGATTAACCCCAGAGCAGGTCGT
GGCAATCGCCTCCAACATTGGCGGGAAACAGGCACTCGAGACTGTCCAGCGCCTGCTTCCCGTGCTGTGC
CAAGCGCACGGACTCAGAGACGTGGGCACAGGAAAGATACTTAAGGGCGAATTCCAGCACACTGGCGGCC
GTTACTAGTGGATCCGAGCTCGGTACCAAGCTTGATGCATAGCTTGAGTATTCTATAGTGTCACCTAAAT
AGCTTGGCGTAATCATGGTCATAGCTGTTTCCTGTGTGAAATTGTTATCCGCTCACAATTCCACACAACA
TACGAGCCGGAAGCATAAAGTGTAAAGCCTGGGGTGCCTAATGAGTGAGCTAACTCACATTAATTGCGTT
GCGCTCACTGCCCGCTTTCCAGTCGGGAAACCTGTCGTGCCAGCTGCATTAATGAATCGGCCAACGCGCG
GGGAGAGGCGGTTTGCGTATTGGGCGCTCTTCCGCTTCCTCGC
